Addgene plasmid #192919: pPB-cT3G-cERP2-NR1H2
Purpose: Barcoded piggybac transposon vector with Dox-inducible expression of NR1H2
Depositing lab: George Church. Depositing organization: Harvard Medical School. Publication: Directed differentiation of human iPSCs to functional ovarian granulosa-like cells via transcription factor overexpression. Pierson Smela MD, Kramme CC, Fortuna PRJ, Adams JL, Su R, Dong E, Kobayashi M, Brixi G, Kavirayuni VS, Tysinger E, Kohman RE, Shioda T, Chatterjee P, Church GM. Elife. 2023 Feb 21;12:e83291. doi: 10.7554/eLife.83291. PubMed 36803359.
Backbone
  Vector backbone: PB-CT3G-CERP2-MG
  Backbone manufacturer: George Church (Addgene plasmid # 175503)
  Backbone size w/o insert (bp): 6509
  Vector type: Mammalian Expression
  Selectable markers: Puromycin
Growth in bacteria
  Bacterial resistance: Ampicillin, 100 μg/mL
  Growth temperature: 37°C
  Growth strain: DH5alpha
  Copy number: High Copy
Gene/Insert
  Gene/Insert name: NR1H2
  Species: H. sapiens (human)
  Insert size (bp): 1385
  Entrez Gene: NR1H2 (a.k.a. LXR-b, LXRB, NER, NER-I, RIP15, UNR)
  Promoter: TET3G-miniCMV
  Tag / fusion protein: HA (C terminal on insert)
  Cloning method: Gateway Cloning
Terms and licenses: Academic/Nonprofit Terms; Industry Terms: Not Available to Industry
Depositor comments: Also expresses rTTA and puromycin acetyltransferase
How to cite: pPB-cT3G-cERP2-NR1H2 was a gift from George Church (Addgene plasmid # 192919 ; http://n2t.net/addgene:192919 ; RRID:Addgene_192919)
