[The description below was written by a language model from this plasmid's Addgene catalogue record and pLannotate feature annotations shown in this document.]
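Description:
pPB-cT3G-cERP2-NR1H2 is a mammalian expression plasmid built on a piggyBac transposon backbone (PB-CT3G-CERP2-MG), designed for stable genomic integration and doxycycline-inducible expression of the human nuclear receptor NR1H2 (LXR-beta). It is maintained in E. coli through a high-copy ColE1/pUC-type origin and an ampicillin resistance gene. The automated feature table does not annotate the piggyBac terminal repeats, so the transposon nature rests on the catalogue description. Several small hits in the table (lacZα, lacI, rop, bom, SNR52 promoter and gRNA scaffold fragments) are likely backbone remnants or short chance matches rather than functional parts.

The inducible unit consists of a third-generation Tet-responsive promoter (tet operator repeats joined to a minimal CMV promoter) driving the NR1H2 coding sequence. The insert was placed by Gateway cloning and is therefore flanked by attB1 and attB2 sites. Downstream of attB2 lies an HA epitope sequence, matching the recorded C-terminal HA tag, and the unit ends with an SV40 polyadenylation signal. The record calls the vector barcoded, but the location of the barcode is not annotated.

A second, oppositely oriented cassette uses a CMV enhancer with the EF-1α core promoter to express a reverse tetracycline transactivator (rtTA with VP16-derived activation repeats) followed by puromycin N-acetyltransferase, ending in another SV40 poly(A) signal. How the two coding sequences are linked is not annotated. A single plasmid thus supplies the transactivator, puromycin selection for integrants, and the Dox-responsive transgene. The associated work used transcription factor overexpression to direct human iPSCs toward ovarian granulosa-like cells, which is consistent with the construct belonging to a barcoded set of inducible factors.
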