Features (pLannotate 1.2.2; 30 found; start..end, strand, type, name):
      9..257     +  promoter       TRE3GV promoter (fragment): 3rd-generation Tet-responsive promoter that can be activated by binding of Tet-On® 3G, optimized for retroviral and lentiviral vectors
     17..35      +  protein_bind   tet operator: tetO; bacterial operator O2 for the tetR and tetA genes tetracycline repressor TetR
    233..251     +  protein_bind   tet operator: tetO; bacterial operator O2 for the tetR and tetA genes tetracycline repressor TetR
    264..305     +  promoter       tight TRE promoter (fragment): Tet-responsive promoter PTight, consisting of seven tet operator sequences followed by the minimal CMV promoter
    369..386     +  protein_bind   attB1 (fragment): mutant version of attB; core recombination site for the Gateway® BP reaction BP Clonase™
    392..1774    +  CDS            NR1H2: NR1H2_HUMAN - Also known as LXRB, NER, UNR. Experimental evidence at protein level: Swiss-Prot protein existence level 1. Nuclear receptor that exhibits a ligand-dependent transcriptional activation activity (PubMed:25661920). Binds preferentially to double-stranded oligonucleotide direct repeats having the consensus half-site sequence 5'-AGGTCA-3' and 4-nt spacing (DR-4). Regulates cholesterol uptake through MYLIP-dependent ubiquitination of LDLR, VLDLR and LRP8; DLDLR and LRP8. Interplays functionally with RORA for the regulation of genes involved in liver metabolism (By similarity). Induces
   1777..1800    -  protein_bind   attB2: mutant version of attB; recombination site for the Gateway® BP reaction BP Clonase™
   1802..1830    +  CDS            3xHA (fragment): three tandem HA epitope tags
   1868..1890    +  promoter       SNR52 promoter (fragment): promoter for the S. cerevisiae small nucleolar RNA gene SNR52
   1911..1934    +  misc_RNA       gRNA scaffold (fragment): guide RNA scaffold for the Streptococcus pyogenes CRISPR/Cas9 system
   1995..2129    -  polyA_signal   SV40 poly(A) signal: SV40 polyadenylation signal
   2442..2599    +  CDS            lacZα (fragment): LacZα fragment of β-galactosidase; lacZ fragment
   2605..2704    -  misc_feature   bom (fragment): basis of mobility region from pBR322
   2808..2843    -  CDS            rop (fragment): Rop protein, which maintains plasmids at low copy number; rop
   2939..3043    +  promoter       AmpR promoter: bla
   3044..3904    +  CDS            AmpR: β-lactamase; bla; confers resistance to ampicillin, carbenicillin, and related antibiotics
   4075..4663    +  rep_origin     ori: high-copy-number ColE1/pMB1/pBR322/pUC origin of replication
   4846..4938    +  CDS            lacI (fragment): lac repressor; lacI; The lac repressor binds to the lac operator to inhibit transcription in E. coli. This inhibition can be relieved by adding lactose or isopropyl-β-D-thiogalactopyranoside (IPTG).
   4944..5027    +  CDS            lacI (fragment): lac repressor; lacI; The lac repressor binds to the lac operator to inhibit transcription in E. coli. This inhibition can be relieved by adding lactose or isopropyl-β-D-thiogalactopyranoside (IPTG).
   5040..5061    +  protein_bind   CAP binding site: CAP binding activates transcription in the presence of cAMP. E. coli catabolite activator protein
   5076..5106    +  promoter       lac promoter: promoter for the E. coli lac operon
   5114..5130    +  protein_bind   lac operator: The lac repressor binds to the lac operator to inhibit transcription in E. coli. This inhibition can be relieved by adding lactose or isopropyl-β-D-thiogalactopyranoside (IPTG). lac repressor encoded by lacI
   5418..5499    -  polyA_signal   SV40 poly(A) signal: SV40 polyadenylation signal
   5522..5605    -  CDS            large T antigen (fragment): large T antigen from SV40 (simian virus 40)
   5619..6215    -  CDS            pac: PUAC_STRAD - Protein predicted: Swiss-Prot protein existence level 4. Detoxification of puromycin. From Streptomyces alboniger.
   6288..6398    -  CDS            VP48: 3 tandem repeats of the minimal activation domain of herpes simplex virus VP16 (Cheng et al., 2013)
   6328..7025    -  CDS            rtTA3 (fragment): reverse tetracycline transactivator 3 activates expression from Tet-responsive promoters in the presence of doxycycline
   7078..7289    -  promoter       EF-1α core promoter: core promoter for human elongation factor EF-1α
   7290..7669    -  enhancer       CMV enhancer: human cytomegalovirus immediate early enhancer
   7868..7897    +  promoter       tight TRE promoter (fragment): Tet-responsive promoter PTight, consisting of seven tet operator sequences followed by the minimal CMV promoter
>Addgene plasmid #192919 | pPB-cT3G-cERP2-NR1H2 | addgene full sequence | sequence record 377940 | Addgene NGS Result
CGTATGAAGAGTTTACTCCCTATCAGTGATAGAGAACGTATGCAGASTTTACTCCCTATCAGTGATAGAG
AACGTATRMRGASTTTACTCCCTATCAGTGATAGAGAACGTATAAGGAGTTTACTCCCTATCAGTGATAG
AGAACGTATGACCAGTTTACTCCCTATCAGTGATAGAGAACGTATCTACAGTTTACTCCCTATCAGTGAT
AGAGAACGTATATCCAGTTTACTCCCTATCAGTGATAGAGAACGTATAAGCTTGCCTATATAAGCAGAGC
TCGTTTAGTGAACCGTCAGATCGCCTGGAGACGCCATCCACGCTGTTTTGACCTCCATAGAAGACACCGG
GACCGATCCAGCCTACCACAAGTTTGTACAAAAAAGTTGGCATGTCCTCTCCTACCACGAGTTCCCTGGA
TACCCCCCTGCCTGGAAATGGCCCCCCTCAGCCTGGCGCCCCTTCTTCTTCACCCACTGTAAAGGAGGAG
GGTCCGGAGCCGTGGCCCGGGGGTCCGGACCCTGATGTCCCAGGCACTGATGAGGCCAGCTCAGCCTGCA
GCACAGACTGGGTCATCCCAGATCCCGAAGAGGAACCAGAGCGCAAGCGAAAGAAGGGCCCAGCCCCGAA
GATGCTGGGCCACGAGCTTTGCCGTGTCTGTGGGGACAAGGCCTCCGGCTTCCACTACAACGTGCTCAGC
TGCGAAGGCTGCAAGGGCTTCTTCCGGCGCAGTGTGGTCCGTGGTGGGGCCAGGCGCTATGCCTGCCGGG
GTGGCGGAACCTGCCAGATGGACGCTTTCATGCGGCGCAAGTGCCAGCAGTGCCGGCTGCGCAAGTGCAA
GGAGGCAGGGATGAGGGAGCAGTGCGTCCTTTCTGAAGAACAGATCCGGAAGAAGAAGATTCGGAAACAG
CAGCAGCAGGAGTCACAGTCACAGTCGCAGTCACCTGTGGGGCCGCAGGGCAGCAGCAGCTCAGCCTCTG
GGCCTGGGGCTTCCCCTGGTGGATCTGAGGCAGGCAGCCAGGGCTCCGGGGAAGGCGAGGGTGTCCAGCT
AACAGCGGCTCAAGAACTAATGATCCAGCAGTTGGTGGCGGCCCAACTGCAGTGCAACAAACGCTCCTTC
TCCGACCAGCCCAAAGTCACGCCCTGGCCCCTGGGCGCAGACCCCCAGTCCCGAGATGCCCGCCAGCAAC
GCTTTGCCCACTTCACGGAGCTGGCCATCATCTCAGTCCAGGAGATCGTGGACTTCGCTAAGCAAGTGCC
TGGTTTCCTGCAGCTGGGCCGGGAGGACCAGATCGCCCTCCTGAAGGCATCCACTATCGAGATCATGCTG
CTAGAGACAGCCAGGCGCTACAACCACGAGACAGAGTGTATCACCTTCTTGAAGGACTTCACCTACAGCA
AGGACGACTTCCACCGTGCAGGCCTGCAGGTGGAGTTCATCAACCCCATCTTCGAGTTCTCGCGGGCCAT
GCGGCGGCTGGGCCTGGACGACGCTGAGTACGCCCTGCTCATCGCCATCAACATCTTCTCGGCCGACCGG
CCCAACGTGCAGGAGCCGGGCCGCGTGGAGGCGTTGCAGCAGCCCTACGTGGAGGCGCTGCTGTCCTACA
CGCGCATCAAGAGGCCGCAGGACCAGCTGCGCTTCCCGCGCATGCTCATGAAGCTGGTGAGCCTGCGCAC
GCTGAGCTCTGTGCACTCGGAGCAGGTCTTCGCCTTGCGGCTCCAGGACAAGAAGCTGCCGCCTCTGCTG
TCGGAGATCTGGGACGTCCACGAGTGCCCAACTTTCTTGTACAAAGTGGTATACCCATACGATGTTCCAG
ATTACGCTTAGTAATGAGAAATACTCAGAAGATGTCACTCACCATAGTCCGCAGTGAAAGATAAATGATC
AACAACATTGGCCTCCATATGTTTTAGAGCTAGAAATAGCAAGTAGGCCACTGAGCAAGAACTATGAATG
AGATCTTTAGACATATTGCGGCCGCTTTCTCCGCGATCCAGACATGATAAGATACATTGATGAGTTTGGA
CAAACCAAAACTAGAATGCAGTGAAAAAAATGCCTTATTTGTGAAATTTGTGATGCTATTGCCTTATTTG
TAACCATTATAAGCTGCAATAAACAAGTTATCTATAACAAGAAAATATATATATAATAAGTTATCACGTA
AGTAGAACATGAAATAACAATATAATTATCGTATGAGTTAAATCTTAAAAGTCACGTAAAAGATAATCAT
GCGTCATTTTGACTCACGCGGTCGTTATAGTTCAAAATCAGTGACACTTACCGCATTGACAAGCACGCCT
CACGGGAGCTCCAAGCGGCGACTGAGATGTCCTAAATGCACAGCGACGGATTCGCGCTATTTAGAAAGAG
AGAGCAATATTTCAAGAATGCATGCGTCAATTTTACGCAGACTATCTTTCTAGGGTTAAGAATTCACTGG
CCGTCGTTTTACAACGTCGTGACTGGGAAAACCCTGGCGTTACCCAACTTAATCGCCTTGCAGCACATCC
CCCTTTCGCCAGCTGGCGTAATAGCGAAGAGGCCCGCACCGATCGCCCTTCCCAACAGTTGCGCAGCCTG
AATGGCGAATGGCGCCTGATGCGGTATTTTCTCCTTACGCATCTGTGCGGTATTTCACACCGCATATGGT
GCACTCTCAGTACAATCTGCTCTGATGCCGCATAGTTAAGCCAGCCCCGACACCCGCCAACACCCGCTGA
CGCGCCCTGACGGGCTTGTCTGCTCCCGGCATCCGCTTACAGACAAGCTGTGACCATGTCTCCGGGAGCT
GCATGTGTCAGAGGTTTTCACCGTCATCACCGAAACACGCGAGTTCGAAAGGGCCTCGTGATACGCCTAT
TTTTATAGGTTAATGTCATGATAATAATGGTTTCTTAGACGTCAGGTGGCACTTTTCGGGGAAATGTGCG
CGGAACCCCTATTTGTTTATTTTTCTAAATACATTCAAATATGTATCCGCTCATGAGACAATAACCCTGA
TAAATGCTTCAATAATATTGAAAAAGGAAGAGTATGAGTATTCAACATTTCCGTGTCGCCCTTATTCCCT
TTTTTGCGGCATTTTGCCTTCCTGTTTTTGCTCACCCAGAAACGCTGGTGAAAGTAAAAGATGCTGAAGA
TCAGTTGGGTGCACGAGTGGGTTACATCGAACTGGATCTCAACAGCGGTAAGATCCTTGAGAGTTTTCGC
CCCGAAGAACGTTTTCCAATGATGAGCACTTTTAAAGTTCTGCTATGTGGCGCGGTATTATCCCGTATTG
ACGCCGGGCAAGAGCAACTCGGTCGCCGCATACACTATTCTCAGAATGACTTGGTTGAGTACTCACCAGT
CACAGAAAAGCATCTTACGGATGGCATGACAGTAAGAGAATTATGCAGTGCTGCCATAACCATGAGTGAT
AACACTGCGGCCAACTTACTTCTGACAACGATCGGAGGACCGAAGGAGCTAACCGCTTTTTTGCACAACA
TGGGGGATCATGTAACTCGCCTTGATCGTTGGGAACCGGAGCTGAATGAAGCCATACCAAACGACGAGCG
TGACACCACGATGCCTGTAGCAATGGCAACAACGTTGCGCAAACTATTAACTGGCGAACTACTTACTCTA
GCTTCCCGGCAACAATTAATAGACTGGATGGAGGCGGATAAAGTTGCAGGACCACTTCTGCGCTCGGCCC
TTCCGGCTGGCTGGTTTATTGCTGATAAATCTGGAGCCGGTGAGCGTGGTTCACGCGGTATCATTGCAGC
ACTGGGGCCAGATGGTAAGCCCTCCCGTATCGTAGTTATCTACACGACGGGGAGTCAGGCAACTATGGAT
GAACGAAATAGACAGATCGCTGAGATAGGTGCCTCACTGATTAAGCATTGGTAACTGTCAGACCAAGTTT
ACTCATATATACTTTAGATTGATTTAAAACTTCATTTTTAATTTAAAAGGATCTAGGTGAAGATCCTTTT
TGATAATCTCATGACCAAAATCCCTTAACGTGAGTTTTCGTTCCACTGAGCGTCAGACCCCGTAGAAAAG
ATCAAAGGATCTTCTTGAGATCCTTTTTTTCTGCGCGTAATCTGCTGCTTGCAAACAAAAAAACCACCGC
TACCAGCGGTGGTTTGTTTGCCGGATCAAGAGCTACCAACTCTTTTTCCGAAGGTAACTGGCTTCAGCAG
AGCGCAGATACCAAATACTGTTCTTCTAGTGTAGCCGTAGTTAGGCCACCACTTCAAGAACTCTGTAGCA
CCGCCTACATACCTCGCTCTGCTAATCCTGTTACCAGTGGCTGCTGCCAGTGGCGATAAGTCGTGTCTTA
CCGGGTTGGACTCAAGACGATAGTTACCGGATAAGGCGCAGCGGTCGGGCTGAACGGGGGGTTCGTGCAC
ACAGCCCAGCTTGGAGCGAACGACCTACACCGAACTGAGATACCTACAGCGTGAGCTATGAGAAAGCGCC
ACGCTTCCCGAAGGGAGAAAGGCGGACAGGTATCCGGTAAGCGGCAGGGTCGGAACAGGAGAGCGCACGA
GGGAGCTTCCAGGGGGAAACGCCTGGTATCTTTATAGTCCTGTCGGGTTTCGCCACCTCTGACTTGAGCG
TCGATTTTTGTGATGCTCGTCAGGGGGGCGGAGCCTATGGAAAAACGCCAGCAACGCGGCCTTTTTACGG
TTCCTGGCCTTTTGCTGGCCTTTTGCTCACATGTTCTTTCCTGCGTTATCCCCTGATTCTGTGGATAACC
GTATTACCGCCTTTGAGTGAGCTGATACCGCTCGCCGCAGCCGAACGACCGAGCGCAGCGAGTCAGTGAG
CGAGGAAGCGGATGAGCGCCCAATACGCAAACCGCCTCTCACCGCGCGTTGGCCGATTCATTAATGCAGC
TGGCACGACAGGTTTCCCGACTGGAAAGCGGGCAGTGAGCGCAACGCAAACCGCCTCTCCCCGCGCGTTG
GCCGATTCATTAATGCAGCTGGCACGACAGGTTTCCCGACTGGAAAGCGGGCAGTGAGCGCAACGCAATT
AATGTGAGTTAGCTCACTCATTAGGCACCCCAGGCTTTACACTTTATGCTTCCGGCTCGTATGTTGTGTG
GAATTGTGAGCGGATAACAATTTCACACAGGAAACAGCTATGACCATGATTACGCCAAGGTCGACTTAAC
CCTAGAAAGATAATCATATTGTGACGTACGTTAAAGATAATCATGCGTAAAATTGACGCATGTGTTTTAT
CGGTCTGTATATCGAGGTTTATTTATTAATTTGAATAGATATTAAGTTTTATTATATTTACACTTACATA
CTAATAATAAATTCAACAAACAATTTATTTATGTTTATTTATTTATTAAAAAAAAACAAAAACTCAAAAT
TTCTTCTATAAAGTAACAAAACTTTTAGCAGTGAAAAAAATGCTTTATTTGTGAAATTTGTGATGCTATT
GCTTTATTTGTAACCATTATAAGCTGCAATAAACAAGTTAACAACAACAATTGCATTCATTTTATGTTTC
AGGTTCAGGGGGAGGTGTGGGAGGTTTTTTAAAGCAAGTAAAACCTCTACAAATGTGGTATGGCTGATTA
TGATCCTCTGGAGATTCATGCGCCAGGTTTTCTGGTCATGCACCACGTTCGTGGGCCCTCAGGAACCTCC
ACGTCAGCGGTAACTGTGAAGCCCAGTCGCTCGTAAAAAGGAAGATTCCGGGGAGCACTGGTTTCGAGGA
ACGCCGGCACGCCAGCCCGTTCCGCGGCCTCAACACCAGGAAGAACGACAGCGCTTCCCAAACCTTTACC
TTGGTGATCTGGGCTGACACCGACAGTGGCAAGAAACCACGCAGGCTCCTTTGGTCTATGAGGAGCCAGC
AAGCCCTCCATTTGCTGTTGTGCCGCCAACCTACTCCCTGACAGCTCGGCCATCCGCGGACCTATTTCCG
CGAACACTGCGCCGGCTTCGACGCTTTCCGGAGTAGTCCAGACCGCAACTGCGGCACCATCGTCCGCAAC
CCAAACTTTACCAATGTCCAGACCCACGCGCGTAAGAAACAGCTCTTGCAACTCAGTTACCCTCTCTATG
TGTCTGTCCGGATCTACGGTATGGCGGGTCGCTGGATAATCTGCAAATGCTGCGGCAAGTGTTCGGACAG
CCCGTGGTACATCGTCACGGGTAGCGAGCCTAACAGTGGGCTTATATTCCGTCATGGGGCCGGGGTTCTC
CTCCACGTCGCCGGCCTGCTTCAGCAGGCTGAAGTTGGTGGCGCCGCTGCCCCCGGGGAGCATGTCAAGG
TCAAAATCGTCAAGAGCGTCAGCAGGCAGCATATCAAGGTCAAAGTCGTCAAGGGCATCGGCTGGGAGCA
TGTCTAAGTCAAAATCGTCAAGGGCGTCGGTCGGCCCGCCGCTTTCGCACTTTAGCTGTTTCTCCAGGCC
ACATATGATTAGTTCCAGGCCGAAAAGGAAGGCAGGTTCGGCTCCCTGCCGGTCGAACAGCTCAATTGCT
TGTTTCAGAAGTGGGGGCATAGAATCGGTGGTAGGTGTCTCTCTTTCCTCTTTTGCTACTTGATGCTCCT
GTTCCTCCAATACGCAGCCCAGTGTAAAGTGGCCCACGGCGGACAGAGCGTACAGTGCGTTCTCCAGGGA
GAAGCCTTGCTGACACAGGAACGCGAGCTGATTTTCCAGGGTTTCGTACTGTTTCTCTGTTGGGCGGGTG
CCGAGATGCACTTTAGCCCCGTCACGATGTGAGAGGAGAGCACAGCGGTATGACTTGGCGTTGTTCCGCA
GAAAGTCTTGCCATGACTCGCCTTCCAGGGGGCAGGAGTGGGTATGATGCCTGTCCAGCATCTCGATTGG
CAGGGCATCGAGCAGGGCCCGCTTGTTCTTCACGTGCCAGTACAGGGTAGGCTGCTCAACTCCCAGCTTT
TGAGCGAGTTTCCTTGTCGTCAGGCCTTCGATACCGACTCCATTGAGTAATTCCAGAGCAGAGTTTATGA
CTTTGCTCTTGTCCAGTCTAGACATCTTATCGTCATCGTCTTTGTAATCCATGGTGGCGGATCCCGCGTC
ACGACACCTGTGTTCTGGCGGCAAACCCGTTGCGAAAAAGAACGTTCACGGCGACTACTGCACTTATATA
CGGTTCTCCCCCACCCTCGGGAAAAAGGCGGAGCCAGTACACGACATCACTTTCCCAGTTTACCCCGCGC
CACCTTCTCTAGGCACCGGTTCAATTGCCGACCCCTCCCCCCAACTTCTCGGGCACTGTGGGCCATGTGC
GCTCTGCCCCATGGTAATAGCCATGACTAATACGTAGATGTACTGCCAAGTAGGAAAGTGCCATAAGGTC
ATGTACTGGGCATAATGCCAGGCGGGCCATTTACCGTCATTGACGTCAATAGGGGGCGTACTTGGCATAT
GATACACTTGATGTACTGCCAAGTGGGCAGTTTACCGTAAATACTCCACCCATTGACGTCAATGGAAAGT
GCCTATTGGCGTTACTATGGGAACATACGTCATTATTGACGTCAATGGGCGGGGGTCGTTGGGCGGTCAG
CCAGGCGGGCCATTTACCGTAAGTTATGTAACGCGGAACTCCATATATGGGCTATGAACTAATGACCCCG
TAATTGATTACTATTAATAACTAGTCAATAATCAATGTCATAAGCTCTAATCGCATAATCGAGCTAAGAG
CGATTAATATGCTTAGCTAGCTTAGCTAAGCTAGATTTCTCTATTCTCCCACAATATATAGCAGCTATTA
GCTTAGCAGTCCGAATACGATCGTCCACGATCCATAAGCGTAACACATTTGAGTAGCGACTGACGGGCAC
CGGAGCCACTCGAGTGGAATTATCACCTCGAGTTTACTCCCTATCAGTGATAGAGAA
